>Addgene plasmid #103778 | YFP-SspBx6 | depositor full sequence | sequence record 196609 | YFP-SspBx6 sequence 6858 bps
TAGTTATTAATAGTAATCAATTACGGGGTCATTAGTTCATAGCCCATATATGGAGTTCCGCGTTACATAA
CTTACGGTAAATGGCCCGCCTGGCTGACCGCCCAACGACCCCCGCCCATTGACGTCAATAATGACGTATG
TTCCCATAGTAACGCCAATAGGGACTTTCCATTGACGTCAATGGGTGGAGTATTTACGGTAAACTGCCCA
CTTGGCAGTACATCAAGTGTATCATATGCCAAGTACGCCCCCTATTGACGTCAATGACGGTAAATGGCCC
GCCTGGCATTATGCCCAGTACATGACCTTATGGGACTTTCCTACTTGGCAGTACATCTACGTATTAGTCA
TCGCTATTACCATGGTGATGCGGTTTTGGCAGTACATCAATGGGCGTGGATAGCGGTTTGACTCACGGGG
ATTTCCAAGTCTCCACCCCATTGACGTCAATGGGAGTTTGTTTTGGCACCAAAATCAACGGGACTTTCCA
AAATGTCGTAACAACTCCGCCCCATTGACGCAAATGGGCGGTAGGCGTGTACGGTGGGAGGTCTATATAA
GCAGAGCTGGTTTAGTGAACCGTCAGATCCGCTAGCGCTACCGGTCGCCACCATGGTGAGCAAGGGCGAG
GAGCTGTTCACCGGGGTGGTGCCCATCCTGGTCGAGCTGGACGGCGACGTAAACGGCCACAAGTTCAGCG
TGTCCGGCGAGGGCGAGGGCGATGCCACCTACGGCAAGCTGACCCTGAAGTTCATCTGCACCACCGGCAA
GCTGCCCGTGCCCTGGCCCACCCTCGTGACCACCTTCGGCTACGGCCTGCAGTGCTTCGCCCGCTACCCC
GACCACATGAAGCAGCACGACTTCTTCAAGTCCGCCATGCCCGAAGGCTACGTCCAGGAGCGCACCATCT
TCTTCAAGGACGACGGCAACTACAAGACCCGCGCCGAGGTGAAGTTCGAGGGCGACACCCTGGTGAACCG
CATCGAGCTGAAGGGCATCGACTTCAAGGAGGACGGCAACATCCTGGGGCACAAGCTGGAGTACAACTAC
AACAGCCACAACGTCTATATCATGGCCGACAAGCAGAAGAACGGCATCAAGGTGAACTTCAAGATCCGCC
ACAACATCGAGGACGGCAGCGTGCAGCTCGCCGACCACTACCAGCAGAACACCCCCATCGGCGACGGCCC
CGTGCTGCTGCCCGACAACCACTACCTGAGCTACCAGTCCGCCCTGAGCAAAGACCCCAACGAGAAGCGC
GATCACATGGTCCTGCTGGAGTTCGTGACCGCCGCCGGGATCACTCTCGGCATGGACGAGCTGTACAAGT
CCGGACTCAGATCTAGCGCTGGAGGCAGCGCTGGCGGAAGCTCCCCAAAGAGGCCTAAGCTGCTGAGAGA
GTACTATGACTGGCTGGTGGATAACAGCTTCACCCCCTACCTGGTGGTGGACGCCACATATCTGGGCGTG
AACGTGCCTGTGGAGTACGTGAAGGATGGCCAGATCGTGCTGAATCTGAGCGCCTCCGCCACCGGAAACC
TGCAGCTGACAAATGACTTCATCCAGTTTAATGCCCAGTTCAAGGGCGTGTCCAGGGAGCTGTACATCCC
AATGGGAGCCGCCCTGGCAATCTATGCAAGGGAGAACGGCGACGGCGTGATGTTTGAGCCTGAAGAAATC
TACGATGAGCTGAATATCGGCAAGCTTTCCGCAGGCGGGTCCGCAGGGGGCTCTAGCCCAAAGCGGCCCA
AGCTGCTGCGCGAATATTACGATTGGCTGGTGGATAACTCTTTTACCCCATACCTGGTCGTCGATGCTAC
CTATCTGGGAGTGAACGTGCCCGTGGAGTATGTCAAAGACGGACAAATCGTGCTGAATCTGTCTGCCAGC
GCCACCGGCAACCTGCAGCTGACCAACGATTTCATCCAGTTTAATGCTCAGTTCAAGGGCGTGAGCAGAG
AACTGTACATCCCAATGGGCGCCGCCCTGGCCATCTATGCCAGAGAAAATGGCGACGGCGTGATGTTCGA
GCCCGAGGAGATATACGACGAGTTGAACATTGGAGTCGACTCTGCCGGGGGATCTGCCGGAGGCTCCTCT
CCTAAGAGGCCAAAACTGCTGAGGGAATATTACGACTGGCTGGTCGATAACTCCTTCACCCCTTACCTGG
TCGTCGATGCAACCTATCTGGGGGTGAACGTGCCAGTGGAGTATGTCAAAGATGGACAGATCGTGCTGAA
TCTGTCCGCCTCTGCCACTGGAAACCTGCAGCTGACCAATGACTTCATCCAGTTTAACGCACAGTTCAAG
GGCGTGAGCCGGGAGCTGTACATCCCTATGGGCGCCGCCCTGGCTATCTATGCCAGAGAAAACGGCGACG
GCGTGATGTTTGAACCCGAAGAAATATATGATGAACTCAATATAGGGGGATCTAGCGCTGGAGGCAGCGC
TGGCGGAAGCTCCCCAAAGAGGCCTAAGCTGCTGAGAGAGTACTATGACTGGCTGGTGGATAACAGCTTC
ACCCCCTACCTGGTGGTGGACGCCACATATCTGGGCGTGAACGTGCCTGTGGAGTACGTGAAGGATGGCC
AGATCGTGCTGAATCTGAGCGCCTCCGCCACCGGAAACCTGCAGCTGACAAATGACTTCATCCAGTTTAA
TGCCCAGTTCAAGGGCGTGTCCAGGGAGCTGTACATCCCAATGGGAGCCGCCCTGGCAATCTATGCAAGG
GAGAACGGCGACGGCGTGATGTTTGAGCCTGAAGAAATCTACGATGAGCTGAATATCGGCAAGCTTTCCG
CAGGCGGGTCCGCAGGGGGCTCTAGCCCAAAGCGGCCCAAGCTGCTGCGCGAATATTACGATTGGCTGGT
GGATAACTCTTTTACCCCATACCTGGTCGTCGATGCTACCTATCTGGGAGTGAACGTGCCCGTGGAGTAT
GTCAAAGACGGACAAATCGTGCTGAATCTGTCTGCCAGCGCCACCGGCAACCTGCAGCTGACCAACGATT
TCATCCAGTTTAATGCTCAGTTCAAGGGCGTGAGCAGAGAACTGTACATCCCAATGGGCGCCGCCCTGGC
CATCTATGCCAGAGAAAATGGCGACGGCGTGATGTTCGAGCCCGAGGAGATATACGACGAGTTGAACATT
GGAGTCGACTCTGCCGGGGGATCTGCCGGAGGCTCCTCTCCTAAGAGGCCAAAACTGCTGAGGGAATATT
ACGACTGGCTGGTCGATAACTCCTTCACCCCTTACCTGGTCGTCGATGCAACCTATCTGGGGGTGAACGT
GCCAGTGGAGTATGTCAAAGATGGACAGATCGTGCTGAATCTGTCCGCCTCTGCCACTGGAAACCTGCAG
CTGACCAATGACTTCATCCAGTTTAACGCACAGTTCAAGGGCGTGAGCCGGGAGCTGTACATCCCTATGG
GCGCCGCCCTGGCTATCTATGCCAGAGAAAACGGCGACGGCGTGATGTTTGAACCCGAAGAAATATATGA
TGAACTCAATATAGGGGGATCCACCGGATCTAGATAACTGATCATAATCAGCCATACCACATTTGTAGAG
GTTTTACTTGCTTTAAAAAACCTCCCACACCTCCCCCTGAACCTGAAACATAAAATGAATGCAATTGTTG
TTGTTAACTTGTTTATTGCAGCTTATAATGGTTACAAATAAAGCAATAGCATCACAAATTTCACAAATAA
AGCATTTTTTTCACTGCATTCTAGTTGTGGTTTGTCCAAACTCATCAATGTATCTTAAGGCGTAAATTGT
AAGCGTTAATATTTTGTTAAAATTCGCGTTAAATTTTTGTTAAATCAGCTCATTTTTTAACCAATAGGCC
GAAATCGGCAAAATCCCTTATAAATCAAAAGAATAGACCGAGATAGGGT
[37 nt withheld, positions 3900-3936]
AAAGAACGTGGACTCCAACGTCAAAGG
[49 nt withheld, positions 3964-4012]
T
[91 nt withheld, positions 4014-4104]
G
[124 nt withheld, positions 4106-4229]
CAGGTGGCACTTTTCGGGGAAATGTGCGCGGAACCCCTATTTGTTTATTTTTCTAAATACATTCAAATAT
GTATCCGCTCATGAGACAATAACCCTGATAAATGCTTCAATAATATTGAAAAAGGAAGAGTCCTGAGGCG
GAAAGAACCAGCTGTGGAATGTGTGTCAGTTAGGGTGTGGAAAGTCCCCAGGCTCCCCAGCAGGCAGAAG
TATGCAAAGCATGCATCTCAATTAGTCAGCAACCAGGTGTGGAAAGTCCCCAGGCTCCCCAGCAGGCAGA
AGTATGCAAAGCATGCATCTCAATTAGTCAGCAACCATAGTCCCGCCCCTAACTCCGCCCATCCCGCCCC
TAACTCCGCCCAGTTCCGCCCATTCTCCGCCCCATGGCTGACTAATTTTTTTTATTTATGCAGAGGCCGA
GGCCGCCTCGGCCTCTGAGCTATTCCAGAAGTAGTGAGGAGGCTTTTTTGGAGGCCTAGGCTTTTGCAAA
GATCGATCAAGAGACAGGATGAGGATCGTTTCGCATGATTGAACAAGATGGATTGCACGCAGGTTCTCCG
GCCGCTTGGGTGGAGAGGCTATTCGGCTATGACTGGGCACAACAGACAATCGGCTGCTCTGATGCCGCCG
TGTTCCGGCTGTCAGCGCAGGGGCGCCCGGTTCTTTTTGTCAAGACCGACCTGTCCGGTGCCCTGAATGA
ACTGCAAGACGAGGCAGCGCGGCTATCGTGGCTGGCCACGACGGGCGTTCCTTGCGCAGCTGTGCTCGAC
GTTGTCACTGAAGCGGGAAGGGACTGGCTGCTATTGGGCGAAGTGCCGGGGCAGGATCTCCTGTCATCTC
ACCTTGCTCCTGCCGAGAAAGTATCCATCATGGCTGATGCAATGCGGCGGCTGCATACGCTTGATCCGGC
TACCTGCCCATTCGACCACCAAGCGAAACATCGCATCGAGCGAGCACGTACTCGGATGGAAGCCGGTCTT
GTCGATCAGGATGATCTGGACGAAGAGCATCAGGGGCTCGCGCCAGCCGAACTGTTCGCCAGGCTCAAGG
CGAGCATGCCCGACGGCGAGGATCTCGTCGTGACCCATGGCGATGCCTGCTTGCCGAATATCATGGTGGA
AAATGGCCGCTTTTCTGGATTCATCGACTGTGGCCGGCTGGGTGTGGCGGACCGCTATCAGGACATAGCG
TTGGCTACCCGTGATATTGCTGAAGAGCTTGGCGGCGAATGGGCTGACCGCTTCCTCGTGCTTTACGGTA
TCGCCGCTCCCGATTCGCAGCGCATCGCCTTCTATCGCCTTCTTGACGAGTTCTTCTGAGCGGGACTCTG
GGGTTCGAAATGACCGACCAAGCGACGCCCAACCTGCCATCACGAGATTTCGATTCCACCGCCGCCTTCT
ATGAAAGGTTGGGCTTCGGAATCGTTTTCCGGGACGCCGGCTGGATGATCCTCCAGCGCGGGGATCTCAT
GCTGGAGTTCTTCGCCCACCCTAGGGGGAGGCTAACTGAAACACGGAAGGAGACAATACCGGAAGGAACC
CGCGCTATGACGGCAATAAAAAGACAGAATAAAACGCACGGTGTTGGGTCGTTTGTTCATAAACGCGGGG
TTCGGTCCCAGGGCTGGCACTCTGTCGATACCCCACCGAGACCCCATTGGGGCCAATACGCCCGCGTTTC
TTCCTTTTCCCCACCCCACCCCCCAAGTTCGGGTGAAGGCCCAGGGCTCGCAGCCAACGTCGGGGCGGCA
GGCCCTGCCATAGCCTCAGGTTACTCATATATACTTTAGATTGATTTAAAACTTCATTTTTAATTTAAAA
GGATCTAGGTGAAGATCCTTTTTGATAATCTCATGACCAAAATCCCTTAACGTGAGTTTTCGTTCCACTG
AGCGTCAGACCCCGTAGAAAAGATCAAAGGATCTTCTTGAGATCCTTTTTTTCTGCGCGTAATCTGCTGC
TTGCAAACAAAAAAACCACCGCTACCAGCGGTGGTTTGTTTGCCGGATCAAGAGCTACCAACTCTTTTTC
CGAAGGTAACTGGCTTCAGCAGAGCGCAGATACCAAATACTGTCCTTCTAGTGTAGCCGTAGTTAGGCCA
CCACTTCAAGAACTCTGTAGCACCGCCTACATACCTCGCTCTGCTAATCCTGTTACCAGTGGCTGCTGCC
AGTGGCGATAAGTCGTGTCTTACCGGGTTGGACTCAAGACGATAGTTACCGGATAAGGCGCAGCGGTCGG
GCTGAACGGGGGGTTCGTGCACACAGCCCAGCTTGGAGCGAACGACCTACACCGAACTGAGATACCTACA
GCGTGAGCTATGAGAAAGCGCCACGCTTCCCGAAGGGAGAAAGGCGGACAGGTATCCGGTAAGCGGCAGG
GTCGGAACAGGAGAGCGCACGAGGGAGCTTCCAGGGGGAAACGCCTGGTATCTTTATAGTCCTGTCGGGT
TTCGCCACCTCTGACTTGAGCGTCGATTTTTGTGATGCTCGTCAGGGGGGCGGAGCCTATGGAAAAACGC
CAGCAACGCGGCCTTTTTACGGTTCCTGGCCTTTTGCTGGCCTTTTGCTCACATGTTCTTTCCTGCGTTA
TCCCCTGATTCTGTGGATAACCGTATTACCGCCATGCAT
Features (pLannotate 1.2.2; 17 found; start..end, strand, type, name):
     61..364     +  enhancer       CMV enhancer: human cytomegalovirus immediate early enhancer
    365..568     +  promoter       CMV promoter: human cytomegalovirus (CMV) immediate early promoter
    613..1329    +  CDS            EYFP: EYFP is a basic (constitutively fluorescent) green/yellow fluorescent protein published in 1996, derived from Aequorea victoria. It is reported to be a very rapidly-maturing weak dimer with high acid sensitivity.
   1732..2073    +  CDS            sspB (fragment): SSPB_HAEIN - Experimental evidence at protein level: Swiss-Prot protein existence level 1. Also stimulates degradation of the N-terminus of RseA (residues 1-108, alone or in complex with sigma-E) by ClpX-ClpP in a non-ssrA-mediated fashion. From Haemophilus influenzae (strain ATCC 51907 / DSM 11121 / KW20 / Rd).
   2098..2415    +  CDS            sspB (fragment): SSPB_ECOLI - Experimental evidence at protein level: Swiss-Prot protein existence level 1. Also stimulates degradation of the N-terminus of RseA (residues 1-108, alone or in complex with sigma-E) by ClpX-ClpP in a non-ssrA-mediated fashion. From Escherichia coli (strain K12).
   2821..3162    +  CDS            sspB (fragment): SSPB_HAEIN - Experimental evidence at protein level: Swiss-Prot protein existence level 1. Also stimulates degradation of the N-terminus of RseA (residues 1-108, alone or in complex with sigma-E) by ClpX-ClpP in a non-ssrA-mediated fashion. From Haemophilus influenzae (strain ATCC 51907 / DSM 11121 / KW20 / Rd).
   3187..3504    +  CDS            sspB (fragment): SSPB_ECOLI - Experimental evidence at protein level: Swiss-Prot protein existence level 1. Also stimulates degradation of the N-terminus of RseA (residues 1-108, alone or in complex with sigma-E) by ClpX-ClpP in a non-ssrA-mediated fashion. From Escherichia coli (strain K12).
   3539..3623    +  CDS            large T antigen (fragment): large T antigen from SV40 (simian virus 40)
   3646..3767    +  polyA_signal   SV40 poly(A) signal: SV40 polyadenylation signal
   3801..4229    -  rep_origin     f1 ori (sequence partly withheld): f1 bacteriophage origin of replication; arrow indicates direction of (+) strand synthesis
   4256..4360    +  promoter       AmpR promoter: bla
   4362..4719    +  promoter       SV40 promoter: SV40 enhancer and early promoter
   4754..5548    +  CDS            NeoR/KanR: aminoglycoside phosphotransferase from Tn5; aph(3')-II (or nptII); confers resistance to neomycin, kanamycin, and G418 (Geneticin®)
   5569..5721    +  CDS            ble (fragment): BLE_KLEPN - Experimental evidence at protein level: Swiss-Prot protein existence level 1. Binding protein with a strong affinity to the bleomycin family of antibiotics. Binds to CL990; an antimitotic-antibiotic compound. From Klebsiella pneumoniae.
   5780..5827    +  polyA_signal   HSV TK poly(A) signal: herpes simplex virus thymidine kinase polyadenylation signal (Cole and Stacy, 1985)
   5918..5934    -  polyA_signal   bGH poly(A) signal (fragment): bovine growth hormone polyadenylation signal
   6156..6744    +  rep_origin     ori: high-copy-number ColE1/pMB1/pBR322/pUC origin of replication
