>Addgene plasmid #103778 | YFP-SspBx6 | addgene full sequence | sequence record 199169 | Addgene NGS Result
TAGTTATTAATAGTAATCAATTACGGGGTCATTAGTTCATAGCCCATATATGGAGTTCCGCGTTACATAA
CTTACGGTAAATGGCCCGCCTGGCTGACCGCCCAACGACCCCCGCCCATTGACGTCAATAATGACGTATG
TTCCCATAGTAACGCCAATAGGGACTTTCCATTGACGTCAATGGGTGGAGTATTTACGGTAAACTGCCCA
CTTGGCAGTACATCAAGTGTATCATATGCCAAGTACGCCCCCTATTGACGTCAATGACGGTAAATGGCCC
GCCTGGCATTATGCCCAGTACATGACCTTATGGGACTTTCCTACTTGGCAGTACATCTACGTATTAGTCA
TCGCTATTACCATGGTGATGCGGTTTTGGCAGTACATCAATGGGCGTGGATAGCGGTTTGACTCACGGGG
ATTTCCAAGTCTCCACCCCATTGACGTCAATGGGAGTTTGTTTTGGCACCAAAATCAACGGGACTTTCCA
AAATGTCGTAACAACTCCGCCCCATTGACGCAAATGGGCGGTAGGCGTGTACGGTGGGAGGTCTATATAA
GCAGAGCTGGTTTAGTGAACCGTCAGATCCGCTAGCGCTACCGGTCGCCACCATGGTGAGCAAGGGCGAG
GAGCTGTTCACCGGGGTGGTGCCCATCCTGGTCGAGCTGGACGGCGACGTAAACGGCCACAAGTTCAGCG
TGTCCGGCGAGGGCGAGGGCGATGCCACCTACGGCAAGCTGACCCTGAAGTTCATCTGCACCACCGGCAA
GCTGCCCGTGCCCTGGCCCACCCTCGTGACCACCTTCGGCTACGGCCTGCAGTGCTTCGCCCGCTACCCC
GACCACATGAAGCAGCACGACTTCTTCAAGTCCGCCATGCCCGAAGGCTACGTCCAGGAGCGCACCATCT
TCTTCAAGGACGACGGCAACTACAAGACCCGCGCCGAGGTGAAGTTCGAGGGCGACACCCTGGTGAACCG
CATCGAGCTGAAGGGCATCGACTTCAAGGAGGACGGCAACATCCTGGGGCACAAGCTGGAGTACAACTAC
AACAGCCACAACGTCTATATCATGGCCGACAAGCAGAAGAACGGCATCAAGGTGAACTTCAAGATCCGCC
ACAACATCGAGGACGGCAGCGTGCAGCTCGCCGACCACTACCAGCAGAACACCCCCATCGGCGACGGCCC
CGTGCTGCTGCCCGACAACCACTACCTGAGCTACCAGTCCGCCCTGAGCAAAGACCCCAACGAGAAGCGC
GATCACATGGTCCTGCTGGAGTTCGTGACCGCCGCCGGGATCACTCTCGGCATGGACGAGCTGTACAAGT
CCGGACTCAGATCTAGCGCTGGAGGCAGCGCTGGCGGAAGCTCCCCAAAGAGGCCTAAGCTGCTGAGAGA
GTACTATGACTGGCTGGTGGATAACAGCTTCACCCCCTACCTGGTGGTGGACGCCACATATCTGGGCGTG
AACGTGCCTGTGGAGTACGTGAAGGATGGCCAGATCGTGCTGAATCTGAGCGCCTCCGCCACCGGAAACC
TGCAGCTGACAAATGACTTCATCCAGTTTAATGCCCAGTTCAAGGGCGTGTCCAGGGAGCTGTACATCCC
AATGGGAGCCGCCCTGGCAATCTATGCAAGGGAGAACGGCGACGGCGTGATGTTTGAGCCTGAAGAAATC
TACGATGAGCTGAATATCGGCAAGCTTTCCGCAGGCGGGTCCGCAGGGGGCTCTAGCCCAAAGCGGCCCA
AGCTGCTGCGCGAATATTACGATTGGCTGGTGGATAACTCTTTTACCCCATACCTGGTCGTCGATGCTAC
CTATCTGGGAGTGAACGTGCCCGTGGAGTATGTCAAAGACGGACAAATCGTGCTGAATCTGTCTGCCAGC
GCCACCGGCAACCTGCAGCTGACCAACGATTTCATCCAGTTTAATGCTCAGTTCAAGGGCGTGAGCAGAG
AACTGTACATCCCAATGGGCGCCGCCCTGGCCATCTATGCCAGAGAAAATGGCGACGGCGTGATGTTCGA
GCCCGAGGAGATATACGACGAGTTGAACATTGGAGTCGACTCTGCCGGGGGATCTGCCGGAGGCTCCTCT
CCTAAGAGGCCAAAACTGCTGAGGGAATATTACGACTGGCTGGTCGATAACTCCTTCACCCCTTACCTGG
TCGTCGATGCAACCTATCTGGGGGTGAACGTGCCAGTGGAGTATGTCAAAGATGGACAGATCGTGCTGAA
TCTGTCCGCCTCTGCCACTGGAAACCTGCAGCTGACCAATGACTTCATCCAGTTTAACGCACAGTTCAAG
GGCGTGAGCCGGGAGCTGTACATCCCTATGGGCGCCGCCCTGGCTATCTATGCCAGAGAAAACGGCGACG
GCGTGATGTTTGAACCCGAAGAAATATATGATGAACTCAATATAGGGGGATCTAGCGCTGGAGGCAGCGC
TGGCGGAAGCTCCCCAAAGAGGCCTAAGCTGCTGAGAGAGTACTATGACTGGCTGGTGGATAACAGCTTC
ACCCCCTACCTGGTGGTGGACGCCACATATCTGGGCGTGAACGTGCCTGTGGAGTACGTGAAGGATGGCC
AGATCGTGCTGAATCTGAGCGCCTCCGCCACCGGAAACCTGCAGCTGACAAATGACTTCATCCAGTTTAA
TGCCCAGTTCAAGGGCGTGTCCAGGGAGCTGTACATCCCAATGGGAGCCGCCCTGGCAATCTATGCAAGG
GAGAACGGCGACGGCGTGATGTTTGAGCCTGAAGAAATCTACGATGAGCTGAATATCGGCAAGCTTTCCG
CAGGCGGGTCCGCAGGGGGCTCTAGCCCAAAGCGGCCCAAGCTGCTGCGCGAATATTACGATTGGCTGGT
GGATAACTCTTTTACCCCATACCTGGTCGTCGATGCTACCTATCTGGGAGTGAACGTGCCCGTGGAGTAT
GTCAAAGACGGACAAATCGTGCTGAATCTGTCTGCCAGCGCCACCGGCAACCTGCAGCTGACCAACGATT
TCATCCAGTTTAATGCTCAGTTCAAGGGCGTGAGCAGAGAACTGTACATCCCAATGGGCGCCGCCCTGGC
CATCTATGCCAGAGAAAATGGCGACGGCGTGATGTTCGAGCCCGAGGAGATATACGACGAGTTGAACATT
GGAGTCGACTCTGCCGGGGGATCTGCCGGAGGCTCCTCTCCTAAGAGGCCAAAACTGCTGAGGGAATATT
ACGACTGGCTGGTCGATAACTCCTTCACCCCTTACCTGGTCGTCGATGCAACCTATCTGGGGGTGAACGT
GCCAGTGGAGTATGTCAAAGATGGACAGATCGTGCTGAATCTGTCCGCCTCTGCCACTGGAAACCTGCAG
CTGACCAATGACTTCATCCAGTTTAACGCACAGTTCAAGGGCGTGAGCCGGGAGCTGTACATCCCTATGG
GCGCCGCCCTGGCTATCTATGCCAGAGAAAACGGCGACGGCGTGATGTTTGAACCCGAAGAAATATATGA
TGAACTCAATATAGGGGGATCCACCGGATCTAGATAACTGATCATAATCAGCCATACCACATTTGTAGAG
GTTTTACTTGCTTTAAAAAACCTCCCACACCTCCCCCTGAACCTGAAACATAAAATGAATGCAATTGTTG
TTGTTAACTTGTTTATTGCAGCTTATAATGGTTACAAATAAAGCAATAGCATCACAAATTTCACAAATAA
AGCATTTTTTTCACTGCATTCTAGTTGTGGTTTGTCCAAACTCATCAATGTATCTTAAGGCGTAAATTGT
AAGCGTTAATATTTTGTTAAAATTCGCGTTAAATTTTTGTTAAATCAGCTCATTTTTTAACCAATAGGCC
GAAATCGGCAAAATCCCTTATAAATCAAAAGAATAGACCGAGATAGGGT
[37 nt withheld, positions 3900-3936]
AAAGAACGTGGACTCCAACGTCAAAGG
[49 nt withheld, positions 3964-4012]
T
[91 nt withheld, positions 4014-4104]
G
[124 nt withheld, positions 4106-4229]
CAGGTGGCACTTTTCGGGGAAATGTGCGCGGAACCCCTATTTGTTTATTTTTCTAAATACATTCAAATAT
GTATCCGCTCATGAGACAATAACCCTGATAAATGCTTCAATAATATTGAAAAAGGAAGAGTCCTGAGGCG
GAAAGAACCAGCTGTGGAATGTGTGTCAGTTAGGGTGTGGAAAGTCCCCAGGCTCCCCAGCAGGCAGAAG
TATGCAAAGCATGCATCTCAATTAGTCAGCAACCAGGTGTGGAAAGTCCCCAGGCTCCCCAGCAGGCAGA
AGTATGCAAAGCATGCATCTCAATTAGTCAGCAACCATAGTCCCGCCCCTAACTCCGCCCATCCCGCCCC
TAACTCCGCCCAGTTCCGCCCATTCTCCGCCCCATGGCTGACTAATTTTTTTTATTTATGCAGAGGCCGA
GGCCGCCTCGGCCTCTGAGCTATTCCAGAAGTAGTGAGGAGGCTTTTTTGGAGGCCTAGGCTTTTGCAAA
GATCGATCAAGAGACAGGATGAGGATCGTTTCGCATGATTGAACAAGATGGATTGCACGCAGGTTCTCCG
GCCGCTTGGGTGGAGAGGCTATTCGGCTATGACTGGGCACAACAGACAATCGGCTGCTCTGATGCCGCCG
TGTTCCGGCTGTCAGCGCAGGGGCGCCCGGTTCTTTTTGTCAAGACCGACCTGTCCGGTGCCCTGAATGA
ACTGCAAGACGAGGCAGCGCGGCTATCGTGGCTGGCCACGACGGGCGTTCCTTGCGCAGCTGTGCTCGAC
GTTGTCACTGAAGCGGGAAGGGACTGGCTGCTATTGGGCGAAGTGCCGGGGCAGGATCTCCTGTCATCTC
ACCTTGCTCCTGCCGAGAAAGTATCCATCATGGCTGATGCAATGCGGCGGCTGCATACGCTTGATCCGGC
TACCTGCCCATTCGACCACCAAGCGAAACATCGCATCGAGCGAGCACGTACTCGGATGGAAGCCGGTCTT
GTCGATCAGGATGATCTGGACGAAGAGCATCAGGGGCTCGCGCCAGCCGAACTGTTCGCCAGGCTCAAGG
CGAGCATGCCCGACGGCGAGGATCTCGTCGTGACCCATGGCGATGCCTGCTTGCCGAATATCATGGTGGA
AAATGGCCGCTTTTCTGGATTCATCGACTGTGGCCGGCTGGGTGTGGCGGACCGCTATCAGGACATAGCG
TTGGCTACCCGTGATATTGCTGAAGAGCTTGGCGGCGAATGGGCTGACCGCTTCCTCGTGCTTTACGGTA
TCGCCGCTCCCGATTCGCAGCGCATCGCCTTCTATCGCCTTCTTGACGAGTTCTTCTGAGCGGGACTCTG
GGGTTCGAAATGACCGACCAAGCGACGCCCAACCTGCCATCACGAGATTTCGATTCCACCGCCGCCTTCT
ATGAAAGGTTGGGCTTCGGAATCGTTTTCCGGGACGCCGGCTGGATGATCCTCCAGCGCGGGGATCTCAT
GCTGGAGTTCTTCGCCCACCCTAGGGGGAGGCTAACTGAAACACGGAAGGAGACAATACCGGAAGGAACC
CGCGCTATGACGGCAATAAAAAGACAGAATAAAACGCACGGTGTTGGGTCGTTTGTTCATAAACGCGGGG
TTCGGTCCCAGGGCTGGCACTCTGTCGATACCCCACCGAGACCCCATTGGGGCCAATACGCCCGCGTTTC
TTCCTTTTCCCCACCCCACCCCCCAAGTTCGGGTGAAGGCCCAGGGCTCGCAGCCAACGTCGGGGCGGCA
GGCCCTGCCATAGCCTCAGGTTACTCATATATACTTTAGATTGATTTAAAACTTCATTTTTAATTTAAAA
GGATCTAGGTGAAGATCCTTTTTGATAATCTCATGACCAAAATCCCTTAACGTGAGTTTTCGTTCCACTG
AGCGTCAGACCCCGTAGAAAAGATCAAAGGATCTTCTTGAGATCCTTTTTTTCTGCGCGTAATCTGCTGC
TTGCAAACAAAAAAACCACCGCTACCAGCGGTGGTTTGTTTGCCGGATCAAGAGCTACCAACTCTTTTTC
CGAAGGTAACTGGCTTCAGCAGAGCGCAGATACCAAATACTGTTCTTCTAGTGTAGCCGTAGTTAGGCCA
CCACTTCAAGAACTCTGTAGCACCGCCTACATACCTCGCTCTGCTAATCCTGTTACCAGTGGCTGCTGCC
AGTGGCGATAAGTCGTGTCTTACCGGGTTGGACTCAAGACGATAGTTACCGGATAAGGCGCAGCGGTCGG
GCTGAACGGGGGGTTCGTGCACACAGCCCAGCTTGGAGCGAACGACCTACACCGAACTGAGATACCTACA
GCGTGAGCTATGAGAAAGCGCCACGCTTCCCGAAGGGAGAAAGGCGGACAGGTATCCGGTAAGCGGCAGG
GTCGGAACAGGAGAGCGCACGAGGGAGCTTCCAGGGGGAAACGCCTGGTATCTTTATAGTCCTGTCGGGT
TTCGCCACCTCTGACTTGAGCGTCGATTTTTGTGATGCTCGTCAGGGGGGCGGAGCCTATGGAAAAACGC
CAGCAACGCGGCCTTTTTACGGTTCCTGGCCTTTTGCTGGCCTTTTGCTCACATGTTCTTTCCTGCGTTA
TCCCCTGATTCTGTGGATAACCGTATTACCGCCATGCAT
Features (pLannotate 1.2.2; 17 found; start..end, strand, type, name):
     61..364     +  enhancer       CMV enhancer: human cytomegalovirus immediate early enhancer
    365..568     +  promoter       CMV promoter: human cytomegalovirus (CMV) immediate early promoter
    613..1329    +  CDS            EYFP: EYFP is a basic (constitutively fluorescent) green/yellow fluorescent protein published in 1996, derived from Aequorea victoria. It is reported to be a very rapidly-maturing weak dimer with high acid sensitivity.
   1732..2073    +  CDS            sspB (fragment): SSPB_HAEIN - Experimental evidence at protein level: Swiss-Prot protein existence level 1. Also stimulates degradation of the N-terminus of RseA (residues 1-108, alone or in complex with sigma-E) by ClpX-ClpP in a non-ssrA-mediated fashion. From Haemophilus influenzae (strain ATCC 51907 / DSM 11121 / KW20 / Rd).
   2098..2415    +  CDS            sspB (fragment): SSPB_ECOLI - Experimental evidence at protein level: Swiss-Prot protein existence level 1. Also stimulates degradation of the N-terminus of RseA (residues 1-108, alone or in complex with sigma-E) by ClpX-ClpP in a non-ssrA-mediated fashion. From Escherichia coli (strain K12).
   2821..3162    +  CDS            sspB (fragment): SSPB_HAEIN - Experimental evidence at protein level: Swiss-Prot protein existence level 1. Also stimulates degradation of the N-terminus of RseA (residues 1-108, alone or in complex with sigma-E) by ClpX-ClpP in a non-ssrA-mediated fashion. From Haemophilus influenzae (strain ATCC 51907 / DSM 11121 / KW20 / Rd).
   3187..3504    +  CDS            sspB (fragment): SSPB_ECOLI - Experimental evidence at protein level: Swiss-Prot protein existence level 1. Also stimulates degradation of the N-terminus of RseA (residues 1-108, alone or in complex with sigma-E) by ClpX-ClpP in a non-ssrA-mediated fashion. From Escherichia coli (strain K12).
   3539..3623    +  CDS            large T antigen (fragment): large T antigen from SV40 (simian virus 40)
   3646..3767    +  polyA_signal   SV40 poly(A) signal: SV40 polyadenylation signal
   3801..4229    -  rep_origin     f1 ori (sequence partly withheld): f1 bacteriophage origin of replication; arrow indicates direction of (+) strand synthesis
   4256..4360    +  promoter       AmpR promoter: bla
   4362..4719    +  promoter       SV40 promoter: SV40 enhancer and early promoter
   4754..5548    +  CDS            NeoR/KanR: aminoglycoside phosphotransferase from Tn5; aph(3')-II (or nptII); confers resistance to neomycin, kanamycin, and G418 (Geneticin®)
   5569..5721    +  CDS            ble (fragment): BLE_KLEPN - Experimental evidence at protein level: Swiss-Prot protein existence level 1. Binding protein with a strong affinity to the bleomycin family of antibiotics. Binds to CL990; an antimitotic-antibiotic compound. From Klebsiella pneumoniae.
   5780..5827    +  polyA_signal   HSV TK poly(A) signal: herpes simplex virus thymidine kinase polyadenylation signal (Cole and Stacy, 1985)
   5918..5934    -  polyA_signal   bGH poly(A) signal (fragment): bovine growth hormone polyadenylation signal
   6156..6744    +  rep_origin     ori: high-copy-number ColE1/pMB1/pBR322/pUC origin of replication
