[The description below was written by a language model from this plasmid's Addgene catalogue record and pLannotate feature annotations shown in this document.]
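Description:
YFP-SspBx6 is a mammalian expression plasmid built on the Clontech pEYFP-C1 backbone (about 6.9 kb in total) that encodes one component of the iPOLYMER system, in which multivalent protein interactions are used to produce hydrogel-like assemblies and synthetic RNA granules inside living cells. The human cytomegalovirus immediate-early enhancer and promoter drive an open reading frame that begins with EYFP and continues into a synthetic insert cloned between the BglII and BamHI sites. This insert is described by name as six tandem copies of SspB, the bacterial adaptor protein. An SV40 polyadenylation signal terminates the transcript.

The automated feature table detects only four sspB-like fragments, alternately matched to the Haemophilus influenzae and Escherichia coli proteins. Unannotated gaps between EYFP and the first fragment, and between the second and third, are large enough to hold further repeats. The annotation therefore appears to cover the repeat array incompletely, and the record does not state the exact SspB variant or the linker composition. The record also does not name the binding partner of the SspB repeats or how the interaction is triggered. The YFP fusion allows the polyvalent protein to be visualised by fluorescence microscopy.

The backbone carries a high-copy ColE1/pUC-type origin for propagation in E. coli and an f1 origin. A single NeoR/KanR (Tn5 aminoglycoside phosphotransferase) cassette is served by both a bacterial promoter and the SV40 early promoter, with an HSV TK polyadenylation signal. It gives kanamycin resistance in bacteria and G418 selection in mammalian cells. Short hits to ble, SV40 large T antigen and the bGH poly(A) signal are probably residual backbone fragments rather than functional elements.
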