Addgene plasmid #103778: YFP-SspBx6
Purpose: expression of iPOLYMER component in mammalian cells
Depositing lab: Takanari Inoue. Publication: Intracellular production of hydrogels and synthetic RNA granules by multivalent molecular interactions. Nakamura H, Lee AA, Afshar AS, Watanabe S, Rho E, Razavi S, Suarez A, Lin YC, Tanigawa M, Huang B, DeRose R, Bobb D, Hong W, Gabelli SB, Goutsias J, Inoue T. Nat Mater. 2017 Nov 6. pii: nmat5006. doi: 10.1038/nmat5006. PubMed 29115293.
Backbone
  Vector backbone: pEYFP-C1
  Backbone manufacturer: Clontech
  Backbone size w/o insert (bp): 4700
  Total vector size (bp): 6858
  Vector type: Mammalian Expression
  Selectable markers: Neomycin (select with G418)
Growth in bacteria
  Bacterial resistance: Kanamycin, 50 μg/mL
  Growth temperature: 37°C
  Growth strain: DH5alpha
  Copy number: Unknown
Gene/Insert
  Gene/Insert name: YFP-SspBx6
  Species: Synthetic
  Promoter: CMV
  Cloning method: Restriction Enzyme; 5′ cloning site BglII (not destroyed); 3′ cloning site BamHI (not destroyed)
  Sequencing primers: 5′ GGAGGTCTATATAAGCAGAGC
Terms and licenses: Academic/Nonprofit Terms; Industry Terms: Not Available to Industry
How to cite: YFP-SspBx6 was a gift from Takanari Inoue (Addgene plasmid # 103778 ; http://n2t.net/addgene:103778 ; RRID:Addgene_103778)
